Addgene plasmid #119769: A3A-Gam
Purpose: Conversion of C to T monocotyledons protoplasts
Depositing lab: Caixia Gao. Depositing organization: Institute of Genetics and Developmental Biology, Chinese Academy of Sciences. Publication: Efficient C-to-T base editing in plants using a fusion of nCas9 and human APOBEC3A. Zong Y, Song Q, Li C, Jin S, Zhang D, Wang Y, Qiu JL, Gao C. Nat Biotechnol. 2018 Oct 1. pii: nbt.4261. doi: 10.1038/nbt.4261. PubMed 30272679.
Backbone
  Vector backbone: pJIT163
  Backbone size w/o insert (bp): 4919
  Vector type: Plant Expression
Growth in bacteria
  Bacterial resistance: Ampicillin, 100 μg/mL
  Growth temperature: 37°C
  Growth strain: DH5alpha
  Copy number: High Copy
Gene/Insert
  Gene/Insert name: Gam-APOBEC3A-nCas9-NLS-2XUGI-NLS (alt name: Gam-APOBEC3A-nCas9-2XUGI)
  Insert size (bp): 6009
  Mutation: nCas9 has a mutation D10A in wild type SpCas9
  Promoter: maize Ubiquitin-1
  Tag / fusion protein: NLS (flanking UGI)
  Cloning method: Gibson Cloning
Terms and licenses: Academic/Nonprofit Terms; Industry Terms: Not Available to Industry
How to cite: A3A-Gam was a gift from Caixia Gao (Addgene plasmid # 119769 ; http://n2t.net/addgene:119769 ; RRID:Addgene_119769)
