[The description below was written by a language model from this plasmid's Addgene catalogue record and pLannotate feature annotations shown in this document.]
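Description:
A3A-Gam is a plant expression plasmid built on the pJIT163 backbone and designed for cytosine base editing (C-to-T conversion) in monocot protoplasts. It is maintained in E. coli as a high-copy plasmid through a ColE1/pUC-type origin and selected with ampicillin via the β-lactamase gene and its native promoter. Remnants of the lac promoter, operator, CAP site and a lacI fragment are backbone carry-over with no evident role in the plant cassette. No plant selectable marker or T-DNA borders appear in the feature table, which fits direct delivery for transient expression rather than Agrobacterium-mediated transformation.

The payload is a single large fusion open reading frame driven by the maize Ubiquitin-1 promoter, which gives strong constitutive expression in cereals, and terminated by the CaMV polyadenylation signal. From the N-terminus it comprises bacteriophage Mu Gam, human APOBEC3A, a Streptococcus pyogenes Cas9 nickase carrying D10A, and uracil glycosylase inhibitor (UGI) from phage PBS2, with nuclear localization signals flanking the UGI portion. The record describes two UGI copies, although the automated annotation flags only one; the unannotated gap between Cas9 and that UGI could hold the other. In this arrangement the nickase is guided to a target site, where APOBEC3A deaminates cytosines on the exposed single strand, UGI blocks uracil excision so that the U is retained and read as T, and nicking of the unedited strand biases repair toward the edit. Gam binds the ends of double-strand breaks and is generally included in base editors to reduce indel by-products. No guide RNA cassette is annotated, so the sgRNA is presumably supplied from a separate construct.
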