Features (pLannotate 1.2.2; 13 found; start..end, strand, type, name):
     13..1999    +  promoter       Ubi promoter: maize polyubiquitin gene promoter
   2018..2539    +  CDS            gam: GAM_BPMU - Experimental evidence at protein level: Swiss-Prot protein existence level 1. Protects linear double-stranded DNA from host exonuclease degradation. Binds to linear dsDNA irrespective of the precise architecture of the DNA terminus but not to RNA or to ssDNA. From Escherichia phage Mu (Bacteriophage Mu).
   2612..3187    +  CDS            APOBEC3A: ABC3A_HUMAN - Experimental evidence at protein level: Swiss-Prot protein existence level 1. DNA deaminase (cytidine deaminase) with restriction activity against viruses, foreign DNA and mobility of retrotransposons. Exhibits antiviral activity against adeno-associated virus (AAV) and human T- cell leukemia virus type 1 (HTLV-1) and may inhibit the mobility of LTR and non-LTR retrotransposons. Selectively targets single-stranded DNA and can deaminate both methylcytosine and cytosine in foreign DNA. Can induce somatic hypermutation in the nuclear and mitochondrial DNA. May also play a role in th
   3290..7390    +  CDS            cas9: CAS9_STRP1 - Also known as csn1 From Streptococcus pyogenes serotype M1.
   7742..7990    +  CDS            UGI: UNGI_BPPB2 - Experimental evidence at protein level: Swiss-Prot protein existence level 1. This protein binds specifically and reversibly to the host uracil-DNA glycosylase, preventing removal of uracil residues from PBS2 DNA by the host uracil-excision repair system. From Bacillus phage PBS2 (Bacteriophage PBS2).
   8097..8273    +  polyA_signal   CaMV poly(A) signal: cauliflower mosaic virus polyadenylation signal
   8849..8871    -  protein_bind   lac operator (fragment): The lac repressor binds to the lac operator to inhibit transcription in E. coli. This inhibition can be relieved by adding lactose or isopropyl-β-D-thiogalactopyranoside (IPTG). lac repressor encoded by lacI
   8875..8905    -  promoter       lac promoter: promoter for the E. coli lac operon
   8920..8941    -  protein_bind   CAP binding site: CAP binding activates transcription in the presence of cAMP. E. coli catabolite activator protein
   8954..9046    -  CDS            lacI (fragment): lac repressor; lacI; The lac repressor binds to the lac operator to inhibit transcription in E. coli. This inhibition can be relieved by adding lactose or isopropyl-β-D-thiogalactopyranoside (IPTG).
   9229..9817    -  rep_origin     ori: high-copy-number ColE1/pMB1/pBR322/pUC origin of replication
   9988..10848   -  CDS            AmpR: β-lactamase; bla; confers resistance to ampicillin, carbenicillin, and related antibiotics
  10849..10953   -  promoter       AmpR promoter: bla
>Addgene plasmid #119769 | A3A-Gam | addgene full sequence | sequence record 257611 | Addgene NGS Result
GAGCTCGGTACCTGACCCGGTCGTGCCCCTCTCTAGAGATAATGAGCATTGCATGTCTAAGTTATAAAAA
ATTACCACATATTTTTTTTGTCACACTTGTTTGAAGTGCAGTTTATCTATCTTTATACATATATTTAAAC
TTTACTCTACGAATAATATAATCTATAGTACTACAATAATATCAGTGTTTTAGAGAATCATATAAATGAA
CAGTTAGACATGGTCTAAAGGACAATTGAGTATTTTGACAACAGGACTCTACAGTTTTATCTTTTTAGTG
TGCATGTGTTCTCCTTTTTTTTTGCAAATAGCTTCACCTATATAATACTTCATCCATTTTATTAGTACAT
CCATTTAGGGTTTAGGGTTAATGGTTTTTATAGACTAATTTTTTTAGTACATCTATTTTATTCTATTTTA
GCCTCTAAATTAAGAAAACTAAAACTCTATTTTAGTTTTTTTATTTAATAATTTAGATATAAAATAGAAT
AAAATAAAGTGACTAAAAATTAAACAAATACCCTTTAAGAAATTAAAAAAACTAAGGAAACATTTTTCTT
GTTTCGAGTAGATAATGCCAGCCTGTTAAACGCCGTCGACGAGTCTAACGGACACCAACCAGCGAACCAG
CAGCGTCGCGTCGGGCCAAGCGAAGCAGACGGCACGGCATCTCTGTCGCTGCCTCTGGACCCCTCTCAAT
CGAGAGTTCCGCTCCACCGTTGGACTTGCTCCGCTGTCGGCATCCAGAAATTGCGTGGCGGAGCGGCAGA
CGTGAGCCGGCACGGCAGGCGGCCTCCTCCTCCTCTCACGGCACCGGCAGCTACGGGGGATTCCTTTCCC
ACCGCTCCTTCGCTTTCCCTTCCTCGCCCGCCGTAATAAATAGACACCCCCTCCACACCCTCTTTCCCCA
ACCTCGTGTTGTTCGGAGCGCACACACACACAACCAGATCTCCCCCAAATCCACCCGTCGGCACCTCCGC
TTCAAGGTACGCCGCTCGTCCTCCCCCCCCCCCCCTCTCTACCTTCTCTAGATCGGCGTTCCGGTCCATG
GTTAGGGCCCGGTAGTTCTACTTCTGTTCATGTTTGTGTTAGATCCGTGTTTGTGTTAGATCCGTGCTGC
TAGCGTTCGTACACGGATGCGACCTGTACGTCAGACACGTTCTGATTGCTAACTTGCCAGTGTTTCTCTT
TGGGGAATCCTGGGATGGCTCTAGCCGTTCCGCAGACGGGATCGATTTCATGATTTTTTTTGTTTCGTTG
CATAGGGTTTGGTTTGCCCTTTTCCTTTATTTCAATATATGCCGTGCACTTGTTTGTCGGGTCATCTTTT
CATGCTTTTTTTTGTCTTGGTTGTGATGATGTGGTCTGGTTGGGCGGTCGTTCTAGATCGGAGTAGAATT
AATTCTGTTTCAAACTACCTGGTGGATTTATTAATTTTGGATCTGTATGTGTGTGCCATACATATTCATA
GTTACGAATTGAAGATGATGGATGGAAATATCGATCTAGGATAGGTATACATGTTGATGCGGGTTTTACT
GATGCATATACAGAGATGCTTTTTGTTCGCTTGGTTGTGATGATGTGGTGTGGTTGGGCGGTCGTTCATT
CGTTCTAGATCGGAGTAGAATACTGTTTCAAACTACCTGGTGTATTTATTAATTTTGGAACTGTATGTGT
GTGTCATACATCTTCATAGTTACGAGTTTAAGATGGATGGAAATATCGATCTAGGATAGGTATACATGTT
GATGTGGGTTTTACTGATGCATATACATGATGGCATATGCAGCATCTATTCATATGCTCTAACCTTGAGT
ACCTATCTATTATAATAAACAAGTATGTTTTATAATTATTTTGATCTTGATATACTTGGATGATGGCATA
TGCAGCAGCTATATGTGGATTTTTTTAGCCCTGCCTTCATACGCTATTTATTTGCTTGGTACTGTTTCTT
TTGTCGATGCTCACCCTGTTGTTTGGTGTTACTTCTGCAAAGCTTGTCGACGGATCCATGGCGAAGCCGG
CCAAGAGGATCAAATCCGCTGCTGCTGCCTACGTGCCGCAAAATAGGGATGCCGTGATCACCGACATCAA
GAGGATCGGCGATCTGCAGAGGGAGGCGTCTCGTCTCGAAACTGAGATGAACGACGCGATCGCGGAGATC
ACCGAGAAGTTCGCCGCTCGTATCGCCCCGATCAAGACCGACATCGAAACTCTCTCCAAGGGCGTGCAAG
GTTGGTGCGAGGCCAATAGGGACGAGCTCACCAATGGCGGCAAGGTGAAGACCGCCAACCTCGTGACCGG
CGATGTGTCTTGGAGGGTGAGGCCACCATCCGTGAGCATTCGTGGTATGGACGCCGTGATGGAAACTCTC
GAGCGCCTCGGCCTCCAAAGGTTCATCCGCACCAAGCAAGAAATCAACAAGGAGGCGATCCTCCTCGAGC
CAAAAGCCGTGGCCGGCGTGGCCGGCATCACAGTCAAGTCCGGCATCGAGGACTTCTCCATCATCCCGTT
CGAGCAAGAAGCCGGCATCTCCGGCAGCGAGACGCCAGGCACCTCCGAGAGCGCTACGCCTGAATCCAGG
CCTGAGGCCAGCCCGGCTAGCGGCCCAAGGCATCTCATGGACCCGCACATCTTCACCAGCAACTTCAACA
ACGGCATCGGCAGGCACAAGACCTACTTGTGCTACGAGGTGGAGAGGCTCGACAACGGAACCTCCGTGAA
GATGGACCAACACAGGGGGTTCCTCCACAACCAAGCCAAGAACCTCCTCTGCGGCTTCTACGGCAGGCAC
GCCGAGTTGAGGTTCCTCGACTTGGTGCCATCCCTCCAACTCGATCCAGCCCAAATCTACCGCGTGACCT
GGTTCATCTCCTGGTCCCCATGCTTCTCCTGGGGTTGCGCCGGCGAGGTTCGGGCTTTCCTCCAAGAAAA
CACCCACGTCCGCCTCCGCATTTTCGCCGCCAGGATCTATGATTACGACCCTCTCTACAAGGAGGCCCTC
CAGATGCTGCGGGACGCCGGTGCTCAGGTGAGTATCATGACCTACGACGAGTTCAAGCACTGCTGGGACA
CCTTCGTTGACCACCAGGGCTGCCCATTCCAACCATGGGACGGTCTGGATGAACACAGCCAAGCCTTGTC
CGGCAGGCTCCGGGCCATCCTCCAAAACCAGGGGAACAGCGGAGGATCTTCCGGAGGATCTAGCGGCTCC
GAGACACCAGGAACATCCGAAAGCGCTACACCAGAATCTAGCGGAGGCTCTTCCGGAGGATCTCTTAAGG
ACAAGAAGTACTCGATCGGCCTCGCCATCGGGACGAACTCAGTTGGCTGGGCCGTGATCACCGACGAGTA
CAAGGTGCCCTCTAAGAAGTTCAAGGTCCTGGGGAACACCGACCGCCATTCCATCAAGAAGAACCTCATC
GGCGCTCTCCTGTTCGACAGCGGGGAGACCGCTGAGGCTACGAGGCTCAAGAGAACCGCTAGGCGCCGGT
ACACGAGAAGGAAGAACAGGATCTGCTACCTCCAAGAGATTTTCTCCAACGAGATGGCCAAGGTTGACGA
TTCATTCTTCCACCGCCTGGAGGAGTCTTTCCTCGTGGAGGAGGATAAGAAGCACGAGCGGCATCCCATC
TTCGGCAACATCGTGGACGAGGTTGCCTACCACGAGAAGTACCCTACGATCTACCATCTGCGGAAGAAGC
TCGTGGACTCCACCGATAAGGCGGACCTCAGACTGATCTACCTCGCTCTGGCCCACATGATCAAGTTCCG
CGGCCATTTCCTGATCGAGGGGGATCTCAACCCAGACAACAGCGATGTTGACAAGCTGTTCATCCAACTC
GTGCAGACCTACAACCAACTCTTCGAGGAGAACCCGATCAACGCCTCTGGCGTGGACGCGAAGGCTATCC
TGTCCGCGAGGCTCTCGAAGTCCAGGAGGCTGGAGAACCTGATCGCTCAGCTCCCAGGCGAGAAGAAGAA
CGGCCTGTTCGGGAACCTCATCGCTCTCAGCCTGGGGCTCACCCCGAACTTCAAGTCGAACTTCGATCTC
GCTGAGGACGCCAAGCTGCAACTCTCCAAGGACACCTACGACGATGACCTCGATAACCTCCTGGCCCAGA
TCGGCGATCAATACGCGGACCTGTTCCTCGCTGCCAAGAACCTGTCGGACGCCATCCTCCTGTCAGATAT
CCTCCGCGTGAACACCGAGATCACGAAGGCTCCACTCTCTGCCTCCATGATCAAGCGCTACGACGAGCAC
CATCAGGATCTGACCCTCCTGAAGGCGCTGGTCCGCCAACAGCTCCCGGAGAAGTACAAGGAGATTTTCT
TCGATCAGTCGAAGAACGGCTACGCTGGGTACATCGACGGCGGGGCCTCACAAGAGGAGTTCTACAAGTT
CATCAAGCCAATCCTGGAGAAGATGGACGGCACGGAGGAGCTCCTGGTGAAGCTCAACAGGGAGGACCTC
CTGCGGAAGCAGAGAACCTTCGATAACGGCAGCATCCCCCACCAAATCCATCTCGGGGAGCTGCACGCCA
TCCTGAGAAGGCAAGAGGACTTCTACCCTTTCCTCAAGGATAACCGGGAGAAGATCGAGAAGATCCTGAC
CTTCAGAATCCCATACTACGTCGGCCCTCTCGCGCGGGGGAACTCAAGATTCGCTTGGATGACCCGCAAG
TCTGAGGAGACCATCACGCCGTGGAACTTCGAGGAGGTGGTGGACAAGGGCGCTAGCGCTCAGTCGTTCA
TCGAGAGGATGACCAACTTCGACAAGAACCTGCCCAACGAGAAGGTGCTCCCTAAGCACTCGCTCCTGTA
CGAGTACTTCACCGTCTACAACGAGCTCACGAAGGTGAAGTACGTCACCGAGGGCATGCGCAAGCCAGCG
TTCCTGTCCGGGGAGCAGAAGAAGGCTATCGTGGACCTCCTGTTCAAGACCAACCGGAAGGTCACGGTTA
AGCAACTCAAGGAGGACTACTTCAAGAAGATCGAGTGCTTCGATTCGGTCGAGATCAGCGGCGTTGAGGA
CCGCTTCAACGCCAGCCTCGGGACCTACCACGATCTCCTGAAGATCATCAAGGATAAGGACTTCCTGGAC
AACGAGGAGAACGAGGATATCCTGGAGGACATCGTGCTGACCCTCACGCTGTTCGAGGACAGGGAGATGA
TCGAGGAGCGCCTGAAGACGTACGCCCATCTCTTCGATGACAAGGTCATGAAGCAACTCAAGCGCCGGAG
ATACACCGGCTGGGGGAGGCTGTCCCGCAAGCTCATCAACGGCATCCGGGACAAGCAGTCCGGGAAGACC
ATCCTCGACTTCCTCAAGAGCGATGGCTTCGCCAACAGGAACTTCATGCAACTGATCCACGATGACAGCC
TCACCTTCAAGGAGGATATCCAAAAGGCTCAAGTGAGCGGCCAGGGGGACTCGCTGCACGAGCATATCGC
GAACCTCGCTGGCTCCCCCGCGATCAAGAAGGGCATCCTCCAGACCGTGAAGGTTGTGGACGAGCTCGTG
AAGGTCATGGGCCGGCACAAGCCTGAGAACATCGTCATCGAGATGGCCAGAGAGAACCAAACCACGCAGA
AGGGGCAAAAGAACTCTAGGGAGCGCATGAAGCGCATCGAGGAGGGCATCAAGGAGCTGGGGTCCCAAAT
CCTCAAGGAGCACCCAGTGGAGAACACCCAACTGCAGAACGAGAAGCTCTACCTGTACTACCTCCAGAAC
GGCAGGGATATGTACGTGGACCAAGAGCTGGATATCAACCGCCTCAGCGATTACGACGTCGATCATATCG
TTCCCCAGTCTTTCCTGAAGGATGACTCCATCGACAACAAGGTCCTCACCAGGTCGGACAAGAACCGCGG
CAAGTCAGATAACGTTCCATCTGAGGAGGTCGTTAAGAAGATGAAGAACTACTGGAGGCAGCTCCTGAAC
GCCAAGCTGATCACGCAAAGGAAGTTCGACAACCTCACCAAGGCTGAGAGAGGCGGGCTCTCAGAGCTGG
ACAAGGCCGGCTTCATCAAGCGGCAGCTGGTCGAGACCAGACAAATCACGAAGCACGTTGCGCAAATCCT
CGACTCTCGGATGAACACGAAGTACGATGAGAACGACAAGCTGATCAGGGAGGTTAAGGTGATCACCCTG
AAGTCTAAGCTCGTCTCCGACTTCAGGAAGGATTTCCAGTTCTACAAGGTTCGCGAGATCAACAACTACC
ACCATGCCCATGACGCTTACCTCAACGCTGTGGTCGGCACCGCTCTGATCAAGAAGTACCCAAAGCTGGA
GTCCGAGTTCGTGTACGGGGACTACAAGGTTTACGATGTGCGCAAGATGATCGCCAAGTCGGAGCAAGAG
ATCGGCAAGGCTACCGCCAAGTACTTCTTCTACTCAAACATCATGAACTTCTTCAAGACCGAGATCACGC
TGGCCAACGGCGAGATCCGGAAGAGACCGCTCATCGAGACCAACGGCGAGACGGGGGAGATCGTGTGGGA
CAAGGGCAGGGATTTCGCGACCGTCCGCAAGGTTCTCTCCATGCCCCAGGTGAACATCGTCAAGAAGACC
GAGGTCCAAACGGGCGGGTTCTCAAAGGAGTCTATCCTGCCTAAGCGGAACAGCGACAAGCTCATCGCCA
GAAAGAAGGACTGGGACCCAAAGAAGTACGGCGGGTTCGACAGCCCTACCGTGGCCTACTCGGTCCTGGT
TGTGGCGAAGGTTGAGAAGGGCAAGTCCAAGAAGCTCAAGAGCGTGAAGGAGCTCCTGGGGATCACCATC
ATGGAGAGGTCCAGCTTCGAGAAGAACCCAATCGACTTCCTGGAGGCCAAGGGCTACAAGGAGGTGAAGA
AGGACCTGATCATCAAGCTCCCGAAGTACTCTCTCTTCGAGCTGGAGAACGGCAGGAAGAGAATGCTGGC
TTCCGCTGGCGAGCTCCAGAAGGGGAACGAGCTCGCGCTGCCAAGCAAGTACGTGAACTTCCTCTACCTG
GCTTCCCACTACGAGAAGCTCAAGGGCAGCCCGGAGGACAACGAGCAAAAGCAGCTGTTCGTCGAGCAGC
ACAAGCATTACCTCGACGAGATCATCGAGCAAATCTCCGAGTTCAGCAAGCGCGTGATCCTCGCCGACGC
GAACCTGGATAAGGTCCTCTCCGCCTACAACAAGCACCGGGACAAGCCCATCAGAGAGCAAGCGGAGAAC
ATCATCCATCTCTTCACCCTGACGAACCTCGGCGCTCCTGCTGCTTTCAAGTACTTCGACACCACGATCG
ATCGGAAGAGATACACCTCCACGAAGGAGGTCCTGGACGCGACCCTCATCCACCAGTCGATCACCGGCCT
GTACGAGACGAGGATCGACCTCTCACAACTCGGCGGGGATAAGAGACCCGCAGCAACCAAGAAGGCAGGG
CAAGCAAAGAAGAAGAAGACGCGTTCAGGCGGCTCCGGCGGCTCCACCAACCTGTCCGACATCATCGAGA
AGGAGACGGGCAAGCAACTCGTGATCCAGGAGAGCATCCTCATGCTGCCAGAGGAGGTGGAGGAGGTCAT
CGGCAACAAGCCAGAGTCCGACATCCTGGTGCACACCGCCTACGACGAGTCCACCGACGAGAACGTCATG
CTCCTGACCAGCGACGCCCCAGAGTACAAGCCATGGGCCCTCGTCATCCAGGACAGCAACGGGGAGAACA
AGATCAAGATGCTGTCGGGGACGCGTGACTCCGGCGGCAGCACCAACCTGTCCGACATCATCGAGAAGGA
GACGGGCAAGCAACTCGTGATCCAGGAGAGCATCCTCATGCTGCCAGAGGAGGTGGAGGAGGTCATCGGC
AACAAGCCAGAGTCCGACATCCTGGTGCACACCGCCTACGACGAGTCCACCGACGAGAACGTCATGCTCC
TGACCAGCGACGCCCCAGAGTACAAGCCATGGGCCCTCGTCATCCAGGACAGCAACGGGGAGAACAAGAT
CAAGATGCTGTCGGGGGGGAGCCCAAAGAAGAAGCGGAAGGTGTAGTGTACAAGTAACCCGGGAATTCGG
TACGCTGAAATCACCAGTCTCTCTCTACAAATCTATCTCTCTCTATTTTCTCCATAAATAATGTGTGAGT
AGTTTCCCGATAAGGGAAATTAGGGTTCTTATAGGGTTTCGCTCATGTGTTGAGCATATAAGAAACCCTT
AGTATGTATTTGTATTTGTAAAATACTTCTATCAATAAAATTTCTAATTCCTAAAACCAAAATCCAGTAC
TAAAATCCAGATCTCCTAAAGTCCCTATAGATCTTTGTCGTGAATATAAACCAGACACGAGACGACTAAA
CCTGGAGCCCAGACGCCGTTCGAAGCTAGAAGTACCGCTTAGGCAGGAGGCCGTTAGGGAAAAGATGCTA
AGGCAGGGTTGGTTACGTTGACTCCCCCGTAGGTTTGGTTTAAATATGATGAAGTGGACGGAAGGAAGGA
GGAAGACAAGGAAGGATAAGGTTGCAGGCCCTGTGCAAGGTAAGAAGATGGAAATTTGATAGAGGTACGC
TACTATACTTATACTATACGCTAAGGGAATGCTTGTATTTATACCCTATACCCCCTAATAACCCCTTATC
AATTTAAGAAATAATCCGCATAAGCCCCCGCTTAAAAATTGGTATCAGAGCCATGAATAGGTCTATGACC
AAAACTCAAGAGGATAAAACCTCACCAAAATACGAAAGAGTTCTTAACTCTAAAGATAAAAGATCTTTCA
AGATCAAAACTAGTTCCCTCACACCGGTGACGGGGATCGCATGCGATATCTCGAGATCTAGCTTGGCGTA
ATCATGGTCATAGCTGTTTCCTGTGTGAAATTGTTATCCGCTCACAATTCCACACAACATACGAGCCGGA
AGCATAAAGTGTAAAGCCTGGGGTGCCTAATGAGTGAGCTAACTCACATTAATTGCGTTGCGCTCACTGC
CCGCTTTCCAGTCGGGAAACCTGTCGTGCCAGCTGCATTAATGAATCGGCCAACGCGCGGGGAGAGGCGG
TTTGCGTATTGGGCGCTCTTCCGCTTCCTCGCTCACTGACTCGCTGCGCTCGGTCGTTCGGCTGCGGCGA
GCGGTATCAGCTCACTCAAAGGCGGTAATACGGTTATCCACAGAATCAGGGGATAACGCAGGAAAGAACA
TGTGAGCAAAAGGCCAGCAAAAGGCCAGGAACCGTAAAAAGGCCGCGTTGCTGGCGTTTTTCCATAGGCT
CCGCCCCCCTGACGAGCATCACAAAAATCGACGCTCAAGTCAGAGGTGGCGAAACCCGACAGGACTATAA
AGATACCAGGCGTTTCCCCCTGGAAGCTCCCTCGTGCGCTCTCCTGTTCCGACCCTGCCGCTTACCGGAT
ACCTGTCCGCCTTTCTCCCTTCGGGAAGCGTGGCGCTTTCTCATAGCTCACGCTGTAGGTATCTCAGTTC
GGTGTAGGTCGTTCGCTCCAAGCTGGGCTGTGTGCACGAACCCCCCGTTCAGCCCGACCGCTGCGCCTTA
TCCGGTAACTATCGTCTTGAGTCCAACCCGGTAAGACACGACTTATCGCCACTGGCAGCAGCCACTGGTA
ACAGGATTAGCAGAGCGAGGTATGTAGGCGGTGCTACAGAGTTCTTGAAGTGGTGGCCTAACTACGGCTA
CACTAGAAGAACAGTATTTGGTATCTGCGCTCTGCTGAAGCCAGTTACCTTCGGAAAAAGAGTTGGTAGC
TCTTGATCCGGCAAACAAACCACCGCTGGTAGCGGTGGTTTTTTTGTTTGCAAGCAGCAGATTACGCGCA
GAAAAAAAGGATCTCAAGAAGATCCTTTGATCTTTTCTACGGGGTCTGACGCTCAGTGGAACGAAAACTC
ACGTTAAGGGATTTTGGTCATGAGATTATCAAAAAGGATCTTCACCTAGATCCTTTTAAATTAAAAATGA
AGTTTTAAATCAATCTAAAGTATATATGAGTAAACTTGGTCTGACAGTTACCAATGCTTAATCAGTGAGG
CACCTATCTCAGCGATCTGTCTATTTCGTTCATCCATAGTTGCCTGACTCCCCGTCGTGTAGATAACTAC
GATACGGGAGGGCTTACCATCTGGCCCCAGTGCTGCAATGATACCGCGAGACCCACGCTCACCGGCTCCA
GATTTATCAGCAATAAACCAGCCAGCCGGAAGGGCCGAGCGCAGAAGTGGTCCTGCAACTTTATCCGCCT
CCATCCAGTCTATTAATTGTTGCCGGGAAGCTAGAGTAAGTAGTTCGCCAGTTAATAGTTTGCGCAACGT
TGTTGCCATTGCTACAGGCATCGTGGTGTCACGCTCGTCGTTTGGTATGGCTTCATTCAGCTCCGGTTCC
CAACGATCAAGGCGAGTTACATGATCCCCCATGTTGTGCAAAAAAGCGGTTAGCTCCTTCGGTCCTCCGA
TCGTTGTCAGAAGTAAGTTGGCCGCAGTGTTATCACTCATGGTTATGGCAGCACTGCATAATTCTCTTAC
TGTCATGCCATCCGTAAGATGCTTTTCTGTGACTGGTGAGTACTCAACCAAGTCATTCTGAGAATAGTGT
ATGCGGCGACCGAGTTGCTCTTGCCCGGCGTCAATACGGGATAATACCGCGCCACATAGCAGAACTTTAA
AAGTGCTCATCATTGGAAAACGTTCTTCGGGGCGAAAACTCTCAAGGATCTTACCGCTGTTGAGATCCAG
TTCGATGTAACCCACTCGTGCACCCAACTGATCTTCAGCATCTTTTACTTTCACCAGCGTTTCTGGGTGA
GCAAAAACAGGAAGGCAAAATGCCGCAAAAAAGGGAATAAGGGCGACACGGAAATGTTGAATACTCATAC
TCTTCCTTTTTCAATATTATTGAAGCATTTATCAGGGTTATTGTCTCATGAGCGGATACATATTTGAATG
TATTTAGAAAAATAAACAAATAGGGGTTCCGCGCACATTTCCCCGAAAAGTGCCACCTG
